Addgene plasmid #209862: LD-GA
Depositing lab: Sarah Cohen. Publication: Contact-FP: A Dimerization-Dependent Fluorescent Protein Toolkit for Visualizing Membrane Contact Site Dynamics. Miner GE, Smith SY, Showalter WK, So CM, Ragusa JV, Powers AE, Zanellati MC, Hsu CH, Marchan MF, Cohen S. Contact (Thousand Oaks). 2024 Feb 4;7:25152564241228911. doi: 10.1177/25152564241228911. eCollection 2024 Jan-Dec. PubMed 38327561.
Backbone
  Vector backbone: mEmerald-C1
  Vector type: Mammalian Expression
Growth in bacteria
  Bacterial resistance: Kanamycin, 50 μg/mL
  Growth temperature: 37°C
  Growth strain: DH5alpha
  Copy number: High Copy
Gene/Insert
  Gene/Insert name: ddGFP A
  Species: Synthetic
  Promoter: CMV
  Tag / fusion protein: Hairpin domain of GPAT4 MNFQYISLRLTVLWGLGVLIRYCFLLPLRIALAFTGISLLVVGTTVVGYLPNGRFKEF (C terminal on insert)
  Cloning method: Gibson Cloning
Terms and licenses: Academic/Nonprofit Terms; Industry Terms: Not Available to Industry
Depositor comments: mEmerald was replaced with ddGFP A
How to cite: LD-GA was a gift from Sarah Cohen (Addgene plasmid # 209862 ; http://n2t.net/addgene:209862 ; RRID:Addgene_209862)
