[The description below was written by a language model from this plasmid's Addgene catalogue record and pLannotate feature annotations shown in this document.]
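Description:
LD-GA is a mammalian expression plasmid built on the mEmerald-C1 backbone, in which the original mEmerald coding sequence was replaced by ddGFP A, the "A" copy of a dimerization-dependent green fluorescent protein pair. The synthetic insert is fused to the hairpin domain of human GPAT4, a membrane-embedded motif that targets proteins to the surface of lipid droplets, which explains the "LD" in the name. Expression is driven by the human CMV immediate-early enhancer and promoter and terminated by an SV40 polyadenylation signal. The catalogue lists the hairpin as C-terminal on the insert, whereas the feature table places the GPAT4 fragment directly after the promoter and upstream of the fluorescent protein, so the two disagree on orientation. The fluorescent protein region is auto-annotated as dTomato, which probably reflects the DsRed-family ancestry of the ddFP series rather than a different insert. Short hits such as the 9xHis, large T antigen, ble and bGH poly(A) fragments are probably incidental matches.

The plasmid is maintained at high copy in E. coli through a ColE1/pUC-type origin and selected with kanamycin. The NeoR/KanR gene is served by a bacterial promoter and by the SV40 early promoter, with an HSV TK poly(A) signal, so it can also support G418 selection in mammalian cells. An f1 origin and an SV40 origin are also present.

The construct belongs to the Contact-FP toolkit for visualizing membrane contact site dynamics. A ddGFP A fusion is only weakly fluorescent alone and brightens when it pairs with a complementary B partner. Co-expression with a B copy anchored on another organelle would therefore be expected to report lipid droplet–organelle contacts in live cells.
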