Features (pLannotate 1.2.2; 19 found; start..end, strand, type, name):
     16..319     +  enhancer       CMV enhancer: human cytomegalovirus immediate early enhancer
    320..523     +  promoter       CMV promoter: human cytomegalovirus (CMV) immediate early promoter
    571..741     +  CDS            GPAT4 (fragment): GPAT4_HUMAN - Also known as AGPAT6 From Homo sapiens (Human).
    743..768     -  CDS            9xHis (fragment): 9xHis affinity tag
    775..1446    +  CDS            dTomato: dimeric variant of DsRed fluorescent protein (Shaner et al., 2004) mammalian codon-optimized
   1471..1502    +  misc_feature   MCS (fragment): multiple cloning site
   1519..1603    +  CDS            large T antigen (fragment): large T antigen from SV40 (simian virus 40)
   1626..1747    +  polyA_signal   SV40 poly(A) signal: SV40 polyadenylation signal
   1781..2209    -  rep_origin     f1 ori (sequence partly withheld): f1 bacteriophage origin of replication; arrow indicates direction of (+) strand synthesis
   2236..2340    +  promoter       AmpR promoter: bla
   2383..2454    +  promoter       SV40 promoter (fragment): SV40 enhancer and early promoter
   2455..2526    +  promoter       SV40 promoter (fragment): SV40 enhancer and early promoter
   2550..2685    +  rep_origin     SV40 ori: SV40 origin of replication
   2734..3528    +  CDS            NeoR/KanR: aminoglycoside phosphotransferase from Tn5; aph(3')-II (or nptII); confers resistance to neomycin, kanamycin, and G418 (Geneticin®)
   3549..3701    +  CDS            ble (fragment): BLE_KLEPN - Experimental evidence at protein level: Swiss-Prot protein existence level 1. Binding protein with a strong affinity to the bleomycin family of antibiotics. Binds to CL990; an antimitotic-antibiotic compound. From Klebsiella pneumoniae.
   3760..3807    +  polyA_signal   HSV TK poly(A) signal: herpes simplex virus thymidine kinase polyadenylation signal (Cole and Stacy, 1985)
   3898..3914    -  polyA_signal   bGH poly(A) signal (fragment): bovine growth hormone polyadenylation signal
   4136..4724    +  rep_origin     ori: high-copy-number ColE1/pMB1/pBR322/pUC origin of replication
   4839..4883    +  enhancer       CMV enhancer (fragment): human cytomegalovirus immediate early enhancer
>Addgene plasmid #209862 | LD-GA | addgene full sequence | sequence record 415467 | Addgene NGS Result
ATATATGGAGTTCCGCGTTACATAACTTACGGTAAATGGCCCGCCTGGCTGACCGCCCAACGACCCCCGC
CCATTGACGTCAATAATGACGTATGTTCCCATAGTAACGCCAATAGGGACTTTCCATTGACGTCAATGGG
TGGAGTATTTACGGTAAACTGCCCACTTGGCAGTACATCAAGTGTATCATATGCCAAGTACGCCCCCTAT
TGACGTCAATGACGGTAAATGGCCCGCCTGGCATTATGCCCAGTACATGACCTTATGGGACTTTCCTACT
TGGCAGTACATCTACGTATTAGTCATCGCTATTACCATGGTGATGCGGTTTTGGCAGTACATCAATGGGC
GTGGATAGCGGTTTGACTCACGGGGATTTCCAAGTCTCCACCCCATTGACGTCAATGGGAGTTTGTTTTG
GCACCAAAATCAACGGGACTTTCCAAAATGTCGTAACAACTCCGCCCCATTGACGCAAATGGGCGGTAGG
CGTGTACGGTGGGAGGTCTATATAAGCAGAGCTGGTTTAGTGAACCGTCAGATCCGCTAGCGCTACCGGT
CGCCACCATGAACTTCCAGTACATCAGCCTTCGGCTCACGGTCCTGTGGGGGTTAGGAGTGCTGATTCGG
TACTGCTTTCTGCTGCCGCTCAGGATAGCACTGGCTTTCACAGGGATTAGCCTTCTGGTGGTGGGCACAA
CTGTGGTGGGATACTTGCCAAATGGGAGGTTTAAGGAGTTCGGTGGTGGTGGTAGTGGTGGTGGTGGTAG
TGCTATGGTGAGCAAGAGCGAGGAGGTCATCAAAGAGTTCATGCGCTTCAAGGTGCGCTTGGAGGGCTCC
ATGAACGGCCACGAGTTCGAGATCGAGGGCGAGGGCGAGGGCCGCCCTTACGAGGGCACCCAGACCGCCA
AGCTGAAGGTGACCAAGGGCGGCCCCCTGCCCTTCGCCTGGGACATCCTGTCCCCCCTGATCATGTACGG
CTCCAAGATGTACGTGAAGCACCCCGCCGACGTCCCCGATTACATGAAGCTGTCCTTCCCCGAGGGCTTC
AAGTGGGAGCGCGTGATGCACTTCGAGGACGGCGGTCTGGTGACCGCGACACAGGACTCCTCCCTGCAGG
ACGGCACGCTGATCTACAAGGTGAAGATGCGCGGCACCAACTTCCCCCCCGACGGCCCCGTAATGCAGAA
GAAGACCTTGGGCTGGGATTATGCCACCGAGCGCCTGTACCCCGAAGAAGGCGTGCTGAAGGGCGAGCTC
CTGGGGCGCCTGAAGCTGAAGGACGGCGGCCTCAACCTGGTGGAGTCCAAGACCATCTACATGGCCAAGA
AGCCCGTGCAACTGCCCGGCTACTACTTCGTGGACACCAAGCTGGACATCACCTCCCACAACGAGGACTA
CACCATCGTGGAACAGTACGAGCGCTCCGAGGGCCGCCACCACCTGGGGCATGGCACCGGCAGCACCTAA
CTGCAGTCGACGGTACCGCGGGCCCGGGATCCACCGGATCTAGATAACTGATCATAATCAGCCATACCAC
ATTTGTAGAGGTTTTACTTGCTTTAAAAAACCTCCCACACCTCCCCCTGAACCTGAAACATAAAATGAAT
GCAATTGTTGTTGTTAACTTGTTTATTGCAGCTTATAATGGTTACAAATAAAGCAATAGCATCACAAATT
TCACAAATAAAGCATTTTTTTCACTGCATTCTAGTTGTGGTTTGTCCAAACTCATCAATGTATCTTAACG
CGTAAATTGTAAGCGTTAATATTTTGTTAAAATTCGCGTTAAATTTTTGTTAAATCAGCTCATTTTTTAA
CCAATAGGCCGAAATCGGCAAAATCCCTTATAAATCAAAAGAATAGACCGAGATAGGGT
[37 nt withheld, positions 1880-1916]
AAAGAACGTGGACTCCAACGTCAAAGG
[49 nt withheld, positions 1944-1992]
T
[91 nt withheld, positions 1994-2084]
G
[124 nt withheld, positions 2086-2209]
CAGGTGGCACTTTTCGGGGAAATGTGCGCGGAACCCCTATTTGTTTATTTTTCTAAATACATTCAAATAT
GTATCCGCTCATGAGACAATAACCCTGATAAATGCTTCAATAATATTGAAAAAGGAAGAGTCCTGAGGCG
GAAAGAACCAGCTGTGGAATGTGTGTCAGTTAGGGTGTGGAAAGTCCCCAGGCTCCCCAGCAGGCAGAAG
TATGCAAAGCATGCATCTCAATTAGTCAGCAACCAGGTGTGGAAAGTCCCCAGGCTCCCCAGCAGGCAGA
AGTATGCAAAGCATGCATCTCAATTAGTCAGTAACCATAGTCCCGCCCCTAACTCCGCCCATCCCGCCCC
TAACTCCGCCCAGTTCCGCCCATTCTCCGCCCCATGGCTGACTAATTTTTTTTATTTATGCAGAGGCCGA
GGCCGCCTCGGCCTCTGAGCTATTCCAGAAGTAGTGAGGAGGCTTTTTTGGAGGCCTAGGCTTTTGCAAA
GATCGATCAAGAGACAGGATGAGGATCGTTTCGCATGATTGAACAAGATGGATTGCACGCAGGTTCTCCG
GCCGCTTGGGTGGAGAGGCTATTCGGCTATGACTGGGCACAACAGACAATCGGCTGCTCTGATGCCGCCG
TGTTCCGGCTGTCAGCGCAGGGGCGCCCGGTTCTTTTTGTCAAGACCGACCTGTCCGGTGCCCTGAATGA
ACTGCAAGACGAGGCAGCGCGGCTATCGTGGCTGGCCACGACGGGCGTTCCTTGCGCAGCTGTGCTCGAC
GTTGTCACTGAAGCGGGAAGGGACTGGCTGCTATTGGGCGAAGTGCCGGGGCAGGATCTCCTGTCATCTC
ACCTTGCTCCTGCCGAGAAAGTATCCATCATGGCTGATGCAATGCGGCGGCTGCATACGCTTGATCCGGC
TACCTGCCCATTCGACCACCAAGCGAAACATCGCATCGAGCGAGCACGTACTCGGATGGAAGCCGGTCTT
GTCGATCAGGATGATCTGGACGAAGAGCATCAGGGGCTCGCGCCAGCCGAACTGTTCGCCAGGCTCAAGG
CGAGCATGCCCGACGGCGAGGATCTCGTCGTGACCCATGGCGATGCCTGCTTGCCGAATATCATGGTGGA
AAATGGCCGCTTTTCTGGATTCATCGACTGTGGCCGGCTGGGTGTGGCGGACCGCTATCAGGACATAGCG
TTGGCTACCCGTGATATTGCTGAAGAGCTTGGCGGCGAATGGGCTGACCGCTTCCTCGTGCTTTACGGTA
TCGCCGCTCCCGATTCGCAGCGCATCGCCTTCTATCGCCTTCTTGACGAGTTCTTCTGAGCGGGACTCTG
GGGTTCGAAATGACCGACCAAGCGACGCCCAACCTGCCATCACGAGATTTCGATTCCACCGCCGCCTTCT
ATGAAAGGTTGGGCTTCGGAATCGTTTTCCGGGACGCCGGCTGGATGATCCTCCAGCGCGGGGATCTCAT
GCTGGAGTTCTTCGCCCACCCTAGGGGGAGGCTAACTGAAACACGGAAGGAGACAATACCGGAAGGAACC
CGCGCTATGACGGCAATAAAAAGACAGAATAAAACGCACGGTGTTGGGTCGTTTGTTCATAAACGCGGGG
TTCGGTCCCAGGGCTGGCACTCTGTCGATACCCCACCGAGACCCCATTGGGGCCAATACGCCCGCGTTTC
TTCCTTTTCCCCACCCCACCCCCCAAGTTCGGGTGAAGGCCCAGGGCTCGCAGCCAACGTCGGGGCGGCA
GGCCCTGCCATAGCCTCAGGTTACTCATATATACTTTAGATTGATTTAAAACTTCATTTTTAATTTAAAA
GGATCTAGGTGAAGATCCTTTTTGATAATCTCATGACCAAAATCCCTTAACGTGAGTTTTCGTTCCACTG
AGCGTCAGACCCCGTAGAAAAGATCAAAGGATCTTCTTGAGATCCTTTTTTTCTGCGCGTAATCTGCTGC
TTGCAAACAAAAAAACCACCGCTACCAGCGGTGGTTTGTTTGCCGGATCAAGAGCTACCAACTCTTTTTC
CGAAGGTAACTGGCTTCAGCAGAGCGCAGATACCAAATACTGTTCTTCTAGTGTAGCCGTAGTTAGGCCA
CCACTTCAAGAACTCTGTAGCACCGCCTACATACCTCGCTCTGCTAATCCTGTTACCAGTGGCTGCTGCC
AGTGGCGATAAGTCGTGTCTTACCGGGTTGGACTCAAGACGATAGTTACCGGATAAGGCGCAGCGGTCGG
GCTGAACGGGGGGTTCGTGCACACAGCCCAGCTTGGAGCGAACGACCTACACCGAACTGAGATACCTACA
GCGTGAGCTATGAGAAAGCGCCACGCTTCCCGAAGGGAGAAAGGCGGACAGGTATCCGGTAAGCGGCAGG
GTCGGAACAGGAGAGCGCACGAGGGAGCTTCCAGGGGGAAACGCCTGGTATCTTTATAGTCCTGTCGGGT
TTCGCCACCTCTGACTTGAGCGTCGATTTTTGTGATGCTCGTCAGGGGGGCGGAGCCTATGGAAAAACGC
CAGCAACGCGGCCTTTTTACGGTTCCTGGCCTTTTGCTGGCCTTTTGCTCACATGTTCTTTCCTGCGTTA
TCCCCTGATTCTGTGGATAACCGTATTACCGCCATGCATTAGTTATTAATAGTAATCAATTACGGGGTCA
TTAGTTCATAGCCC
