>Addgene plasmid #209862 | LD-GA | depositor partial sequence | sequence record 409255 | ddGFP A gene
ATGGTGAGCAAGAGCGAGGAGGTCATCAAAGAGTTCATGCGCTTCAAGGTGCGCTTGGAGGGCTCCATGA
ACGGCCACGAGTTCGAGATCGAGGGCGAGGGCGAGGGCCGCCCTTACGAGGGCACCCAGACCGCCAAGCT
GAAGGTGACCAAGGGCGGCCCCCTGCCCTTCGCCTGGGACATCCTGTCCCCCCTGATCATGTACGGCTCC
AAGATGTACGTGAAGCACCCCGCCGACGTCCCCGATTACATGAAGCTGTCCTTCCCCGAGGGCTTCAAGT
GGGAGCGCGTGATGCACTTCGAGGACGGCGGTCTGGTGACCGCGACACAGGACTCCTCCCTGCAGGACGG
CACGCTGATCTACAAGGTGAAGATGCGCGGCACCAACTTCCCCCCCGACGGCCCCGTAATGCAGAAGAAG
ACCTTGGGCTGGGATTATGCCACCGAGCGCCTGTACCCCGAAGAAGGCGTGCTGAAGGGCGAGCTCCTGG
GGCGCCTGAAGCTGAAGGACGGCGGCCTCAACCTGGTGGAGTCCAAGACCATCTACATGGCCAAGAAGCC
CGTGCAACTGCCCGGCTACTACTTCGTGGACACCAAGCTGGACATCACCTCCCACAACGAGGACTACACC
ATCGTGGAACAGTACGAGCGCTCCGAGGGCCGCCACCACCTGGGGCATGGCACCGGCAGCACC
