>Addgene plasmid #209862 | LD-GA | depositor partial sequence | sequence record 409256 | GPAT4 HP Domain
ATGAACTTCCAGTACATCAGCCTTCGGCTCACGGTCCTGTGGGGGTTAGGAGTGCTGATTCGGTACTGCT
TTCTGCTGCCGCTCAGGATAGCACTGGCTTTCACAGGGATTAGCCTTCTGGTGGTGGGCACAACTGTGGT
GGGATACTTGCCAAATGGGAGGTTTAAGGAGTTC
